>Addgene plasmid #225195 | pAX1_HS_gpN:SnoopTag | addgene full sequence | sequence record 446515 | Addgene NGS Result
GTTATGGTGTTCAATGCTTTGCGAGATACCCAGATCATATGAAACAGCATGACTTTTTCAAGAGTGCCAT
GCCCGAAGGTTATGTACAGGAAAGAACTATATTTTTCAAAGATGACGGGAACTACAAGACACGTGCTGAA
GTCAAGTTTGAAGGTGATACCCTTGTTAATAGAATCGAGTTAAAAGGTATTGATTTTAAAGAAGATGGAA
ACATTCTTGGACACAAATTGGAATACAACTATAACTCACACAATGTATACATCATGGCAGACAAACAAAA
GAATGGAATCAAAGTTAACTTCAAAATTAGACACAACATTGAAGATGGAAGCGTTCAACTAGCAGACCAT
TATCAACAAAATACTCCAATTGGCGATGGCCCTGTCCTTTTACCAGACAACCATTACCTGTCCACACAAT
CTGCCCTTTCGAAAGATCCCAACGAAAAGAGAGACCACATGGTCCTTCTTGAGTTTGTAACAGCTGCTGG
GATTACACATGGCATGGATGAACTATACAAATAAGCGAGCTCGTTTAAACGCTAGCTTAATTAGCTGAGC
TTGGACTCCTGTTGATAGATCCAGTAATGACCTCAGAACTCCATCTGGATTTGTTCAGAACGCTCGGTTG
CCGCCGGGCGTTTTTTATTGGTGAGAATCCAAGCTAGACTGCGATGAGTGGCAGGGCGGGGCGTAATTTT
TTTAAGGCAGTTATTGGTGCCCTTAAACGCCTGGGGTAATGACTCTCTAGCTTGAGGCATCAAATAAAAC
GAAAGGCTCAGTCGAAAGACTGGGCCTTTCGTTTTATCTGTTGTTTGTCGGTGAACGCTCTCCTGAGTAG
GACAAATCCGCCGCTAGGAGTCGCGAGTTTAAACCCCGGTGTTGGCAGCACCATTGCCGGAACCACTGAT
ACCACCGCGAAAGAGCGTGAACCTGTCGATCCGACGCTGATGGTCGATGTGGAATATAAATGCGAGCAGA
CCAACTTTGACACGGTGCTGACCTACGCGAAGCTGGACCTGTGGGCGAAGTTTCAGGATTTCCAGGTGCG
TATCCGTGACGCCATCGTGAAACGTCAGGCACTGGACCGCATCATGATCGGCTTTAACGGCGTGAAGCGT
GCGAAAACCTCCAACCGTAGCGAAAACCCGCTGCTGCAGGATGTGAATAAAGGCTGGCTGCAGAAAATCC
GTGAGGATGCACCGGATCACGTCATGGGCAGCACCACCACGGGCGGTGAAACTACACCGGGTGCGGTGAA
AGTCGGGAAAGGTGGCGAATATGCCAACCTGGACGCCGTAGTGATGGATGCCGTCAATGAGCTTATCGAC
GTGGTTTACCAGGACGATGACGATCTGGTGGTTATTTGCGGGCGTGAACTGCTGTCTGACAAGTATTTCC
CGCTGGTCAACAAAGAGCAGGAAAACAGTGAAAAACTGGCTGCCGATATGATCATCAGTCAGAAACGCAT
GGGTGGCCTGCAGGCCGTGCGTGCGCCGTTCTTCCCGCCGAATGCGCTGCTAATCACCCGTCTGGATAAC
CTGTCCATCTACTGGCAGGAAGACACCCGCCGCCGTTCAGTTATCGACAACCCGAAACGTGACCGGATTG
AAAACTTTGAATCCGTTAACGAAGCCTATGTGGTTGAGGACTACCGCTGCGCCGCACTGGTGGAAAACAT
CCAGATTGGCGATTTCAGCGCCGCCGTAGCAGAAACCGGAGAGTCGGGAGGTGGTTCAGGCAAACTGGGC
GATATTGAATTTATTAAAGTGAACAAATAATCCATGAGCCTGAGTCCCGCACGGCAGCATCGCCTGCGCG
TTCAGGCTGAACAGGCCGCCCGCGAGGGCGGCAGTGTTCGCCACGCATCGGGCTATGACCTGATGCTGCT
GCAACTGGCGGAAGACCGCCGCCGTCTCAAGGGCGTTCAGTCCACGGTCAAAAAAGCGGAAATCAAGGTG
GAGCTGCTGCCGAAGTACGCCGCCTGGGCAGAGGGTGTCCTGGCTGCCGGAGGCGCTCAACAGGATGACG
TGCTGATGTACGTGATGCTGTGGCGCATTGATGCCGGAGATTATGCCGGGGCGCTGGAGATCGGGCGTCA
TGCCCTGCGTCATGGCTGGGTGATGCCGCTGGGTAACCGCAACGTGCAGACCGTGCTGGCAGAGGAAATG
GCAGACGCCGCGCAGAGCGCAATGCTTGCCGCCACCGGCTTTGATGCCGATCTGTTGCTGCAGACGCTGG
AGCTGACAGACGGTCTGGATATGCCGGACCAGTCACGGGCGCGTCTGCATAAAGCGATTGGCGCTGTCCT
GAGTGAAAACAATCCGGCTTCCGCCCTTAATCATCTCAACCATGCGTTACAGCTCGATCCCCGCTGTGGC
GTGAAAAAAGACAAACAGCAGCTGGAGCGCAGACTGCGCAATGACAGCCGCTGACAGAACGTGCCCCCGC
GCACGGGCGGCACGGGGTGGCGAAAGGCACTGCCACATCAAAACCCCGTCCACCGCCCTCTATTTCAGGA
GAAAGCAGCATGAAGTTTGTTGCGCTAGAACAGGCACCGGAACAGGCGGAAATCATCAGAAATACGCCGT
TCTGGCCTGATGTGGACCTGTCGGGGGGTCGACCAGACTCGAGTGGAGGCCGGCCCCTAGGACGACTGCA
GCCCGCTTACGCAGGGCATCCATTTATTACTCAACCGTAACCGATTTTGCCAGGTTACGCGGCTGGTCCT
CTAGCTGGCGTAATAGCGAAGAGGCCCGCACCGATCGCCCTTCCCAACAGTTGCGCAGCCTGAATGGCGA
ATGGCGCCTGATGCGGTATTTTCTCCTTACGCATCTGTGCGGTATTTCACACCGCATATGGTGCACTCTC
AGTACAATCTGCTCTGATGCCGCATAGTTAAGCCAGCCCCGACACCCGCCAACACCCGCTGACGCGCCCT
GACGGGCTTGTCTGCTCCCGGCATCCGCTTACAGACAAGCTGTGACCGTCTCCGGGAGCTGCATGTGTCA
GAGGTTTTCACCGTCATCACCGAAACGCGCGAGACGAAAGGGCCTCGTGATACGCCTATTTTTATAGGTT
AATGTCATGATAATAATGGTTTCTTAGACGTCAGGTGGCACTTTTCGGGGAAATGTACGCGGAACCCCTA
TTTGTTTATTTTTCTAAATACATTCAAATATGTATCCGCTCATGAGACAATAACCCTGATAAATGCTTCA
ATAATATTGAAAAAGGAAGAGTATGAGTATTCAACATTTCCGTGTCGCCCTTATTCCCTTTTTTGCGGCA
TTTTGCCTTCCTGTTTTTGCTCACCCAGAAACGCTGGTGAAAGTAAAAGATGCTGAAGATCAGTTGGGTG
CACGAGTGGGTTACATCGAACTGGATCTCAACAGCGGTAAGATCCTTGAGAGTTTTCGCCCCGAAGAACG
TTTTCCAATGATGAGCACTTTTAAAGTTCTGCTATGTGGCGCGGTATTATCCCGTATTGACGCCGGGCAA
GAGCAACTCGGTCGCCGCATACACTATTCTCAGAATGACTTGGTTGAGTACTCACCAGTCACAGAAAAGC
ATCTTACGGATGGCATGACAGTAAGAGAATTATGCAGTGCTGCCATAACCATGAGTGATAACACTGCGGC
CAACTTACTTCTGACAACGATCGGAGGACCGAAGGAGCTAACCGCTTTTTTGCACAACATGGGGGATCAT
GTAACTCGCCTTGATCGTTGGGAACCGGAGCTGAATGAAGCCATACCAAACGACGAGCGTGACACCACGA
TGCCTGTAGCAATGGCAACAACGTTGCGCAAACTATTAACTGGCGAACTACTTACTCTAGCTTCCCGGCA
ACAATTAATAGACTGGATGGAGGCGGATAAAGTTGCAGGACCACTTCTGCGCTCGGCCCTTCCGGCTGGC
TGGTTTATTGCTGATAAATCTGGAGCCGGTGAGCGTGGGTCTCGCGGTATCATTGCAGCACTGGGGCCAG
ATGGTAAGCCCTCCCGTATCGTAGTTATCTACACGACGGGGAGTCAGGCAACTATGGATGAACGAAATAG
ACAGATCGCTGAGATAGGTGCCTCACTGATTAAGCATTGGTAACTGTCAGACCAAGTTTACTCATATATA
CTTTAGATTGATTTAAAACTTCATTTTTAATTTAAAAGGATCTAGGTGAAGATCCTTTTTGATAATCTCA
TGACCAAAATCCCTTAACGTGAGTTTTCGTTCCACTGAGCGTCAGACCCCGTAGAAAAGATCAAAGGATC
TTCTTGAGATCCTTTTTTTCTGCGCGTAATCTGCTGCTTGCAAACAAAAAAACCACCGCTACCAGCGGTG
GTTTGTTTGCCGGATCAAGAGCTACCAACTCTTTTTCCGAAGGTAACTGGCTTCAGCAGAGCGCAGATAC
CAAATACTGTTCTTCTAGTGTAGCCGTAGTTAGGCCACCACTTCAAGAACTCTGTAGCACCGCCTACATA
CCTCGCTCTGCTAATCCTGTTACCAGCCGGTTGTCAGCCGTTAAGTGTTCCTGTGTCACTCAAAATTGCT
TTGAGAGGCTCTAAGGGCTTCTCAGTGCGTTACATCCCTGGCTTGTTGTCCACAACCGTTAAACCTTAAA
AGCTCATGACCAAAATCCCTTAACGTGAGTTTTCGTTCCACTGAGCGTCAGACCCCGTTGATGATACCGC
TGCCTTACTGGGTGCATTAGCCAGTCTGAATGACCTGTCACGGGATAATCCGAAGTGGTCAGACTGGAAA
ATCAGAGGGCAGGAACTGCTGAACAGCAAAAAGTCAGATAGCACCACATAGCAGACCCGCCATAAAACGC
CCTGAGAAGCCCGTGACGGGCTTTTCTTGTATTATGGGTAGTTTCCTTGCATGAATCCATAAAAGGCGCC
TGTAGTGCCATTTACCCCCATTCACTGCCAGAGCCGTGAGCGCAGCGAACTGAATGTCACGAAAAAGACA
GCGACTCAGGTGCCTGATGGTCGGAGACAAAAGGAATATTCAGCGATTTGCCCGATTGCGGCCGCAACCG
AGCTTGCGAGGGTGCTACTTAAGCCTTTAGGGTTTTAAGGTCTGTTTTGTAGAGGAGCAAACAGCGTTTG
CGACATCCTTTTGTAATACTGCGGAACTGACTAAAGTAGTGAGTTATACACAGGGCTGGGATCTATTCTT
TTTATCTTTTTTTATTCTTTCTTTATTCTATAAATTATAACCACTTGAATATAAACAAAAAAAACACACA
AAGGTCTAGCGGAATTTACAGAGGGTCTAGCAGAATTTACAAGTTTTCCAGCAAAGGTCTAGCAGAATTT
ACAGATACCCACAACTCAAAGGAAAAGGACTAGTAATTATCATTGACTAGCCCATCTCAATTGGTATAGT
GATTAAAATCACCTAGACCAATTGAGATGTATGTCTGAATTAGTTGTTTTCAAAGCAAATGAACTAGCGA
TTAGTCGCTATGACTTAACGGAGCATGAAACCAAGCTAATTTTATGCTGTGTGGCACTACTCAACCCCAC
GATTGAAAACCCTACAAGGAAAGAACGGACGGTATCGTTCACTTATAACCAATACGTTCAGATGATGAAC
ATCAGTAGGGAAAATGCTTATGGTGTATTAGCTAAAGCAACCAGAGAGCTGATGACGAGAACTGTGGAAA
TCAGGAATCCTTTGGTTAAAGGCTTTGAGATTTTCCAGTGGACAAACTATGCCAAGTTCTCAAGCGAAAA
ATTAGAATTAGTTTTTAGTGAAGAGATATTGCCTTATCTTTTCCAGTTAAAAAAATTCATAAAATATAAT
CTGGAACATGTTAAGTCTTTTGAAAACAAATACTCTATGAGGATTTATGAGTGGTTATTAAAAGAACTAA
CACAAAAGAAAACTCACAAGGCAAATATAGAGATTAGCCTTGATGAATTTAAGTTCATGTTAATGCTTGA
AAATAACTACCATGAGTTTAAAAGGCTTAACCAATGGGTTTTGAAACCAATAAGTAAAGATTTAAACACT
TACAGCAATATGAAATTGGTGGTTGATAAGCGAGGCCGCCCGACTGATACGTTGATTTTCCAAGTTGAAC
TAGATAGACAAATGGATCTCGTAACCGAACTTGAGAACAACCAGATAAAAATGAATGGTGACAAAATACC
AACAACCATTACATCAGATTCCTACCTACATAACGGACTAAGAAAAACACTACACGATGCTTTAACTGCA
AAAATTCAGCTCACCAGTTTTGAGGCAAAATTTTTGAGTGACATGCAAAGTAAGTATGATCTCAATGGTT
CGTTCTCATGGCTCACGCAAAAACAACGAACCACACTAGAGAACATACTGGCTAAATACGGAAGGATCTG
AGGTTCTTATGGCTCTTGTATCTATCAGTGAAGCATCAAGACTAACAAACAAAAGTAGAACAACTGTTCA
CCGTTACATATCAAAGGGAAAACTGTCCATACCCATGTAAAACTTAAAACCTTAGAGGCTATTTAAGTTG
CTGATTTATATTAATTTTATTGTTCAAACATGAGAGCTTAGTACGTGAAACATGAGAGCTTAGTACGTTA
GCCATGAGAGCTTAGTACGTTAGCCATGAGGGTTTAGTTCGTTAAACATGAGAGCTTAGTACGTTAAACT
TGAGAGCTTAGTACGTGAAACATGAGAGCTTAGTACGTACTATCAACAGGTTGAACTGCCCATGTTCTTT
CCTGCGTTATCAGAGCTTATCGGCCAGCCTCGCAGAGCAGGATTCCCGTTGAGCACCGCCAGGTGCGAAT
AAGGGACAGTGAAGAAGGAACACCCGCTCGCGGGTGGGCCTACTTCACCTATCCTGCCCGGCTGACGCCG
TTGGATACACCAAGGAAAGTCTACACGAACCCTTTGGCAAAATCCTGTATATCGTGCGAAAAAGGATGGA
TATACCGAAAAAATCGCTATAATGACCCCGAAGCAGGGTTATGCAGCGGAAAGTATACCTTAAGGAATCC
CCTGATACCGCTCGCCGCAGCCGAACGACCGAGCGCAGCGGGTCAGTGAGCGAGGAAGCGGAAGAGAATT
CCAAGATCCCCTGATTCCCTTTGTCAACAGCAATGGATCGAATTGACATAAGCCTGTTCGGTTCGTAAAC
TGTAATGCAAGTAGCGTATGCGCTCACGCAACTGGTCCAGAACCTTGACCGAACGCAGCGGTGGTAACGG
CGCAGTGGCGGTTTTCATGGCTTGTTATGACTGTTTTTTTGTACAGTCTATGCCTCGGGCATCCAAGCAG
CAAGCGCGTTACGCCGTGGGTCGATGTTTGATGTTATGGAGCAGCAACGATGTTACGCAGCAGCAACGAT
GTTACGCAGCAGGGCAGTCGCCCTAAAACAAAGTTAGGTGGCTCAAGTATGGGCATCATTCGCACATGTA
GGCTCGGCCCTGACCAAGTCAAATCCATGCGGGCTGCTCTTGATCTTTTCGGTCGTGAGTTCGGAGACGT
AGCCACCTACTCCCAACATCAGCCGGACTCCGATTACCTCGGGAACTTGCTCCGTAGTAAGACATTCATC
GCGCTTGCTGCCTTCGACCAAGAAGCGGTTGTTGGCGCTCTCGCGGCTTACGTTCTGCCCAAGTTTGAGC
AGCCGCGTAGTGAGATCTATATCTATGATCTCGCAGTCTCCGGCGAGCACCGGAGGCAGGGCATTGCCAC
CGCGCTCATCAATCTCCTCAAGCATGAGGCCAACGCGCTTGGTGCTTATGTGATCTACGTGCAAGCAGAT
TACGGTGACGATCCCGCAGTGGCTCTCTATACAAAGTTGGGCATACGGGAAGAAGTGATGCACTTTGATA
TCGACCCAAGTACCGCCACCTAACTCTAGACAATATCGATACCTGTGACGGAAGATCACTTCGCAGAATA
AATAAATCCTGGTGTCCCTGTTGATACCGGGAAGCCCTGGGCCAACTTTTGGCGAAAATGAGACGTTGAT
CGGCACGTAAGAGGTTCCAACTTTCACCATAATGAAATAAGATCACTACCGGGCGTATTTTTTGAGTTGT
CGAGATTTTCAGGAGCTAAGGAAGCTAAAATGGAGAAAAAAATCACTGGATATACCACCGTTGATATATC
CCAATGGCATCGTAAAGAACATTTTGAGGCATTTCAGTCAGTTGCTCAATGTACCTATAACCAGACCGTT
CAGCTGGATATTACGGCCTTTTTAAAGACCGTAAAGAAAAATAAGCACAAGTTTTATCCGGCCTTTATTC
ACATTCTTGCCCGCCTGATGAATGCTCATCCGGAATTACGTATGGCAATGAAAGACGGTGAGCTGGTGAT
ATGGGATAGTGTTCACCCTTGTTACACCGTTTTCCATGAGCAAACTGAAACGTTTTCATCGCTCTGGAGT
GAATACCACGACGATTTCCGGCAGTTTCTACACATATATTCGCAAGATGTGGCGTGTTACGGTGAAAACC
TGGCCTATTTCCCTAAAGGGGTTATTGAGAATATGTTTTTCGTCTCAGCCAATCCCTGGGTGAGTTTCAC
CAGTTTTGATTTAAACGTGGCCAATATGGACAACTTCTTCGCCCCCGTTTTCACCATGGGCAAATATTAT
ACGCAAGGCGACAAGGTGCTGATGCCGCTGGCGATTCAGGTTCATCATGCCGTTTGTGATGGCTTCCATG
TCGGCAGAATGCTTAATGAATTACAACAGTACTGCGATGAACTAGTCTTTGGCAGTTTATTCTTGACATG
TAGTGAGGGGGCTGGTATAATCACATAGTACTGTTCGGGTACCTAGAATTAAAGAGGAGAAATTAAGCAT
GCGTAAAGGAGAAGAACTTTTCACTGGAGTTGTCCCAATTCTTGTTGAATTAGATGGTGATGTTAATGGG
CACAAATTTTCTGTCAGTGGAGAGGGTGAAGGTGATGCAACATACGGAAAACTTACCCTTAAATTTATTT
GCACTACTGGAAAACTACCTGTTCCATGGCCAACACTTGTCACTACTTTCG
Features (pLannotate 1.2.2; 20 found; start..end, strand, type, name):
    564..658     +  terminator     lambda t0 terminator: transcription terminator from phage lambda
    668..697     +  CDS            CmR (fragment): chloramphenicol acetyltransferase confers resistance to chloramphenicol
    761..847     +  terminator     rrnB T1 terminator: Escherichia coli rrnB; transcription terminator T1 from the E. coli rrnB gene
    878..1729    +  CDS            N (fragment): CAPSD_BPP2 - Experimental evidence at protein level: Swiss-Prot protein existence level 1. P2 proheads and capsids consist primarily of N*, a 36.7 kDa protein and two minor components, H1 (39 kDa) and H2 (38.6 kDa). From Escherichia phage P2 (Bacteriophage P2).
   2733..2801    +  CDS            lacZα (fragment): LacZα fragment of β-galactosidase; lacZ fragment
   2807..2906    -  misc_feature   bom (fragment): basis of mobility region from pBR322
   3008..3043    -  CDS            rop (fragment): Rop protein, which maintains plasmids at low copy number; rop
   3138..3242    +  promoter       AmpR promoter: bla
   3243..4103    +  CDS            AmpR: β-lactamase; bla; confers resistance to ampicillin, carbenicillin, and related antibiotics
   4274..4506    +  rep_origin     ori (fragment): high-copy-number ColE1/pMB1/pBR322/pUC origin of replication
   4512..4624    -  rep_origin     R6K γ ori (fragment): γ replication origin from E. coli plasmid R6K; requires the R6K initiator protein pi for replication
   5151..5373    +  rep_origin     pSC101 ori: low-copy replication origin that requires the Rep101 protein
   5421..6371    +  CDS            Rep101(Ts): temperature-sensitive version of the RepA protein needed for replication with the pSC101 origin (Armstrong et al., 1984); rep101 encoding an A56V mutation
   6478..6709    -  rep_origin     R6K γ ori (fragment): γ replication origin from E. coli plasmid R6K; requires the R6K initiator protein pi for replication
   6741..6849    -  oriT           oriT: incP origin of transfer
   7113..7141    +  promoter       Pc promoter: intI1 (promoter lies within the coding sequence); class 1 integron promoter
   7330..7863    +  CDS            GmR: gentamycin acetyltransferase; aacC1; confers resistance to gentamycin
   7977..8079    +  promoter       cat promoter: promoter of the E. coli cat gene encoding chloramphenicol acetyltransferase
   8080..8720    +  CDS            CmR (fragment): chloramphenicol acetyltransferase; cat; confers resistance to chloramphenicol
   8819..521     +  CDS            hfriFP (across the origin): hfriFP is a fluorescent protein published in 2013, derived from Herbaspirillum frisingense.
