[The description below was written by a language model from this plasmid's Addgene catalogue record and pLannotate feature annotations shown in this document.]
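Description:
pAX1_HS_gpN:SnoopTag is a bacterial allelic-exchange plasmid built on the pAX1 backbone, designed to append a C-terminal SnoopTag to the major capsid protein (gpN) of the P2-like prophage carried by E. coli strain HS. Although catalogued as a bacterial expression vector, its payload is a targeting cassette rather than an expression unit. The insert consists of gpN homology arms flanking the SnoopTag coding sequence, and the feature table detects a fragment matching the phage P2 capsid protein N, placed just downstream of lambda t0 and rrnB T1 terminators. The SnoopTag itself and the downstream arm are not annotated, leaving a stretch after the N fragment without called features.

Replication depends on the pSC101 origin together with the temperature-sensitive Rep101(Ts) protein. This fits the depositor's note that the plasmid is maintained at 30°C and lost at 37°C, a property that allows it to be cured or forced to integrate during recombination. This low-copy origin sits oddly with the record's "high copy" label; only partial ColE1-type and R6K γ origin sequences are annotated, along with remnants of bom, rop and lacZα. An incP oriT permits conjugative transfer into recipient strains.

Selection is by ampicillin (bla), gentamicin (aacC1 downstream of a class 1 integron Pc promoter) and chloramphenicol (cat with its own promoter, annotated as a near-complete fragment). A fluorescent protein coding sequence matched to hfriFP spans the sequence origin and could serve as a visual marker of plasmid carriage, though the record does not state its role.

The tagged capsid produced by this edit belongs to a system for fluorescently following phage virions and their transmission in vivo, including in the zebrafish gut microbiome.
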