Addgene plasmid #225195: pAX1_HS_gpN:SnoopTag
Purpose: Used for adding C-terminal SnoopTag to the E. coli HS P2 phage major capsid protein
Depositing lab: Travis Wiles. Depositing organization: University of California, Irvine. Publication: Phollow reveals in situ phage transmission dynamics in the zebrafish gut microbiome at single-virion resolution. Ortiz de Ora L, Wiles ET, Zund M, Banuelos MS, Haro-Ramirez N, Suder DS, Ujagar N, Ayala-Angulo J, Trinh C, Knitter C, Gonen S, Nicholas DA, Wiles TJ. Nat Microbiol. 2025 Apr 18. doi: 10.1038/s41564-025-01981-1. PubMed 40251446.
Backbone
  Vector backbone: pAX1
  Vector type: Bacterial Expression
Growth in bacteria
  Bacterial resistance: Ampicillin, Gentamicin and Chloramphenicol
  Growth temperature: 30°C
  Growth strain: DH5alpha
  Copy number: High Copy
Gene/Insert
  Gene/Insert name: gpN homology arms and SnoopTag
  Species: Escherichia coli
  Cloning method: Other
Terms and licenses: Academic/Nonprofit Terms; Industry Terms: Not Available to Industry
Depositor comments: Plasmid is temperature sensitive and lost when grown at 37°C. Please visit https://doi.org/10.1101/2024.06.12.598711 for bioRxiv preprint.
How to cite: pAX1_HS_gpN:SnoopTag was a gift from Travis Wiles (Addgene plasmid # 225195 ; http://n2t.net/addgene:225195 ; RRID:Addgene_225195)
